>Addgene plasmid #170766 | pEA01 | addgene full sequence | sequence record 338642 | Addgene NGS Result
CGCCCGGTGCGAGTTCGACCTTCTGGTACCGAGCTCGAATTCAGATCCTTTAAAGCTTCACGCTGCCGCA
AGCACTCAGGGCGCAAGGGCTGCTAAAGGAAGCGGAACACGTAGAAAGCCAGTCCGCAGAAACGGTGCTG
ACCCCGGATGAATGTCAGCTACTGGGCTATCTGGACAAGGGAAAACGCAAGCGCAAAGAGAAAGCAGGTA
GCTTGCAGTGGGCTTACATGGCGATAGCTAGACTGGGCGGTTTTATGGACAGCAAGCGAACCGGAATTGC
CAGCTGGGGCGCCCTCTGGTAAGGTTGGGAAGCCCTGCAAAGTAAACTGGATGGCTTTCTTGCCGCCAAG
GATCTGATGGCGCAGGGGATCAAGATCCCCGGGGATCTGATCAAGAGACAGGATGAGGATCGTTTCGCAT
GATTGAACAAGATGGATTGCACGCAGGTTCTCCGGCCGCTTGGGTGGAGAGGCTATTCGGCTATGACTGG
GCACAACAGACAATCGGCTGCTCTGATGCCGCCGTGTTCCGGCTGTCAGCGCAGGGGCGCCCGGTTCTTT
TTGTCAAGACCGACCTGTCCGGTGCCCTGAATGAACTGCAGGACGAGGCAGCGCGGCTATCGTGGCTGGC
CACGACGGGCGTTCCTTGCGCAGCTGTGCTCGACGTTGTCACTGAAGCGGGAAGGGACTGGCTGCTATTG
GGCGAAGTGCCGGGGCAGGATCTCCTGTCATCTCACCTTGCTCCTGCCGAGAAAGTATCCATCATGGCTG
ATGCAATGCGGCGGCTGCATACGCTTGATCCGGCTACCTGCCCATTCGACCACCAAGCGAAACATCGCAT
CGAGCGAGCACGTACTCGGATGGAAGCCGGTCTTGTCGATCAGGATGATCTGGACGAAGAGCATCAGGGG
CTCGCGCCAGCCGAACTGTTCGCCAGGCTCAAGGCGCGCATGCCCGACGGCGAGGATCTCGTCGTGACCC
ATGGCGATGCCTGCTTGCCGAATATCATGGTGGAAAATGGCCGCTTTTCTGGATTCATCGACTGTGGCCG
GCTGGGTGTGGCGGACCGCTATCAGGACATAGCGTTGGCTACCCGTGATATTGCTGAAGAGCTTGGCGGC
GAATGGGCTGACCGCTTCCTCGTGCTTTACGGTATCGCCGCTCCCGATTCGCAGCGCATCGCCTTCTATC
GCCTTCTTGACGAGTTCTTCTGAGCGGGACTCTGGGGTTCGAAATGACCGACCAAGCGACGCCCAACCTG
CCATCACGAGATTTCGATTCCACCGCCGCCTTCTATGAAAGGTTGGGCTTCGGAATCGTTTTCCGGGACG
CCGGCTGGATGATCCTCCAGCGCGGGGATCTCATGCTGGAGTTCTTCGCCCACCCCGGGCTCGATCCCCT
CGCGAGTTGGTTCAGCTGCTGCCTGAGGCTGGACGACCTCGCGGAGTTCTACCGGCAGTGCAAATCCGTC
GGCATCCAGGAAACCAGCAGCGGCTATCCGCGCATCCATGCCCCCGAACTGCAGGAGTGGGGAGGCACGA
TGGCCGCTTTGGTCGATACTGGCTTAACTATGCGGCATCAGAGCAGATTGTACTGAGAGTGCACCATATG
CGGTGTGAAATACCGCACAGATGCGTAAGGAGAAAATACCGCATCAGGCGCTCTTCCGCTTCCTCGCTCA
CTGACTCGCTGCGCTCGGTCGTTCGGCTGCGGCGAGCGGTATCAGCTCACTCAAAGGCGGTAATACGGTT
ATCCACAGAATCAGGGGATAACGCAGGAAAGAACATGTGAGCAAAAGGCCAGCAAAAGGCCAGGAACCGT
AAAAAGGCCGCGTTGCTGGCGTTTTTCCATAGGCTCCGCCCCCCTGACGAGCATCACAAAAATCGACGCT
CAAGTCAGAGGTGGCGAAACCCGACAGGACTATAAAGATACCAGGCGTTTCCCCCTGGAAGCTCCCTCGT
GCGCTCTCCTGTTCCGACCCTGCCGCTTACCGGATACCTGTCCGCCTTTCTCCCTTCGGGAAGCGTGGCG
CTTTCTCATAGCTCACGCTGTAGGTATCTCAGTTCGGTGTAGGTCGTTCGCTCCAAGCTGGGCTGTGTGC
ACGAACCCCCCGTTCAGCCCGACCGCTGCGCCTTATCCGGTAACTATCGTCTTGAGTCCAACCCGGTAAG
ACACGACTTATCGCCACTGGCAGCAGCCACTGGTAACAGGATTAGCAGAGCGAGGTATGTAGGCGGTGCT
ACAGAGTTCTTGAAGTGGTGGCCTAACTACGGCTACACTAGAAGGACAGTATTTGGTATCTGCGCTCTGC
TGAAGCCAGTTACCTTCGGAAAAAGAGTTGGTAGCTCTTGATCCGGCAAACAAACCACCGCTGGTAGCGG
TGGTTTTTTTGTTTGCAAGCAGCAGATTACGCGCAGAAAAAAAGGATCTCAAGAAGATCCTTTGATCTTT
TCTACGGGGTCTGACGCTCAGTGGAACGAAAACTCACGTTAAGGGATTTTGGTCATGAGATTATCAAAAA
GGATCTTCACCTAGCCACCCGATGAGCCGCCGCCGCGCCGTCCAGCGAGGAGCCCGCCGGGCCGAGCCCG
TCGACCCGCACGCGTCCATCGAGGGCCAGCTGGCCCTGTTCGGCGACGACCCGCAGCCCGAGCCCGTCAA
GGCCGAGCTGGCCGCCGTCGACCCGGCGGAGGCGTCCCGATGAACCCGCGGAACAACGCCGACGACGCCA
GCGACGCCGCCGTGGGCTGGACCGAGGCCCGGTGGCTGGTCTCCAACGGCAAGGCGAAGTAGTCCTGACC
GTCGACCAGGTGGTGCCCGCCGGGCCGTTGCCCGGCGGGCACTGTCGCGTTCGGATGCACGGAGACCAGG
GGAAACGTGGACGTCTGACGATGATCGGCCGTAGGATCACGGACGCGCCCGACGCGCAAACGGTCCGCGT
CGGCCGCGAGAGGCGGGTTACCCCCGGCCCGCCACCCTCTCGCGTGGCATTCGCCCGAACGTGGCAACTT
TTCCGGCGTGATCATCGGCGTGTCGCTCGTTTTCGCGTACTCGAAACGATAGAACGTGCCGTATGGGACG
ACCGAAGGGCAGACCCCCGCGCTGGGACGCCGACGTTCAGCTGAAGGTGATCAAGGCCCGGATGCCGGTC
GAGCTGGCCGAGGCGTTCCAGAAGGAAGCGCAGAAGCGCGGCATGAACGTGCAGGACTTCCTGGGCCGAC
TGGCCGAGGAGCTGACCGGCGTGCCCTACAACCCGCAGGGAGGTTTGCCGCTGAGCGCCTAGAACGACGA
AAAGCGCCCCGCCAGGAGTTACCAGCTCCCGCGAGACGCTTCCACGCCGCTAACTGAACATCCACGCCCA
CCAAGGCCACTGACTCGTGAAGGGTTTCGCCGGCCGTTGGTGCGCTGTATCTACGCTTGGAGCCACCATA
CCAACCCGGCCCAGGTGTGGCCCAGTACTGCCCGCGTGCGACACGCGGACGGATTCTCCAGGGTCCACCG
AATCAGCAATCTTGACGCTTAAGCGTCAACCTGTCAGCGACTTGTGCGTCAGTTGCGGCCGGGCCCCTGG
CGTGCCACGGCCCACCCCGTTGCGGACCGTCCACTGTGGCCCGTGCTGGGCCGAGTTCGGCGGGTCGCCC
GACGTCGCCGAGATCGGCCCGCCCCCGCCGGAGGCTCTGGGGTCGCGCGACCCCAGAGACCAGCGGGAAT
GGATAACGAGCCTGGCCGGTGAGCAGTGGGTCCAGATGCTCCGGAGCGACTGCCGCGCCCGTCTGCTCGA
CCTCGCACAGGAGATGATGCTCCGCGCGAACTGGGACACCTGGGAGTCGTGGCCAGGCTGGGACCGGCTC
ATGGAGGTGTCCCGCTGGAAGCGCTCCGCGCTGGCCGGCTGGCTGCGCCAGCTGCGCCTGCTCGGCTGGT
TGTCAGTGATCGAGTCCGGCAGCACGCCGCAGTTCCGGCCGATGGTCCTGTCCCACGTCGAGGGCAACCG
CCGCGCCGTCTACGCCCTGCGGGTGCCCCGCCGTCCCGGCGAGCAGGCCACCGCCCCCCAACCGCCAGCC
CGTCCCGAGCCCGAGCTGGAGACCGTCCCGGCCGAGCCGTTCACCCGTTCTGACCAGCGCGGACGCGCGT
CTGTGGATAGAACCTGGACCCCTACGTGGTTCTTTGATCTTTCTTCTAGAGTTGATCTTTGGGTTTCTTC
GCGCGCGAGAGATTTTTTCCACAGCTCCCAGCTCGGCGCGCAGGTTGAGCCCAAGACGGAGCCGCTTCGC
GGCCGCTTTGACGAGGAATGGCTGGCGTTCGCTCGAACGTCGCCGACCAGCGGCGCTCAGATGCTCGCCG
CGGCCGCCGAGCTGCGCCGCCAGGAGCCGATCCTGGCCCAGTTGACCGCGCGCGCCGTCCGGGCCCTGTG
TCGCCCGTACTGGGCTGCTGGCTGGGCAAACGACGATGTGCGGCACGCGCTCCGCTGGCGGCCGCGGGCC
ACGTCGAGCCTGCCCGCGATGGAGCAGGCGAAGATCCACGCGCCGTACCGGTGGGCGCAGTCGAGGCTGG
CCGCCTGGCGCACCGACACCGGCAAGGTTCTGCCTGGTCACAGCCACATGGAGCGCGCCCAGCGGACCCG
CGAGCACGCGGTGGTGGCCCGCTTCGGCAAGGCCGCGCTGGCCGCGATGCCCGCCGGGTCGGACCGGCTG
CGCCCGGTTGACGTGCGCCGGTTCGGCCGCCGCCGGGTCGACGCCGCGGTGGAGACGCTGCGCCGCCGTC
GGGCCGCCGAGCTGGCCGACGAGCGCGCCGCCGTCCGGTCGCAGGCCGAGGCCGCCGACCCCGAGCACGC
CCGCCGGGTCGCCGACGAGTTCCGCGCCGAGCGCGAGCGCCGCCAGGCCGCTGGCCGCGAGCGGCTGCTG
GAGCAGGCCCGCGCCGCGGCCGCCGAGCGGGCCGAGCAGGACCAGCCCGCCCCGGCGAGCACGTGGACAC
CGCAGGGACCAGCGCAAACGCCGGAGGAGCGGCAGGAGGCCGCGCTGGCCCGAGCACGGGCGGAAGGCCG
CGTGCCCCTGGTCCGTCGTCGCCGCCGGACCCGTTGGTGATGCTTGCGGCGCTGGCCTGGGTGGTACCAG
GGGGCTCGCGCCCCCTGGACCCCCCGGCCCAGCGGCACGACCCGCGCCGGACGTTCCAGCGGTGCCGGTT
CCGTTGGCGCGGGCCGCACCGCTGGAGTGGTGCCGAGGGTCCGGTGAGAAGGTGGTCACCAGCCCGTCGA
CCAGCAGGAGCGCGTCCGCATGACCAGCCCCGATGACCTGGACGACTACCTGCGGGAACTACTGCGCAGG
GAGAAGGCCGGCGAGCGGCACCGGATCGAGGTTGGCCCGTACACGGCGATGCTGGTCACGGGGGCGATCC
AGTGGGCGATCCGGCGCGGTGAGCTGGCCGAGCACGGGCCGGTGATGTTCGAGCGGCTGCTGGACCAGCT
CCGGCTGCTGTTCGCCGACGACCCGAGGGGCGCGGAGCTGATCTATATCTATGATCTCGCAGTCTCCGGC
GAGCACCGGAGGCAGGGCATTGCCACCGCGCTCATCAATCTCCTCAAGCATGAGGCCAACGCGCTTGGTG
CTTATGTGATCTACGTGCAAGCAGATTACGGTGACGATCCCGCAGTGGCTCTCTATACAAAGTTGGGCAT
ACGGGAAGAAGTGATGCACTTTGATGGCCGCCACGACCGGTGCCGCCACCATCCCCTGACCCACGCCCCT
GACCCCTCACAAGGAGACGACCTTCCATGACCGAGTACAAGCCCACGGTGCGCCTCGCCACCCGCGACGA
CGTCCCCCGGGCCGTACGCACCCTCGCCGCCGCGTTCGCCGACTACCCCGCCACGCGCCACACCGTCGAC
CCGGACCGCCACATCGAGCGGGTCACCGAGCTGCAAGAACTCTTCCTCACGCGCGTCGGGCTCGACATCG
GCAAGGTGTGGGTCGCGGACGACGGCGCCGCGGTGGCGGTCTGGACCACGCCGGAGAGCGTCGAAGCGGG
GGCGGTGTTCGCCGAGATCGGCCCGCGCATGGCCGAGTTGAGCGGTTCCCGGCTGGCCGCGCAGCAACAG
ATGGAAGGCCTCCTGGCGCCGCACCGGCCCAAGGAGCCCGCGTGGTTCCTGGCCACCGTCGGCGTCTCGC
CCGACCACCAGGGCAAGGGTCTGGGCAGCGCCGTCGTGCTCCCCGGAGTGGAGGCGGCCGAGCGCGCCGG
GGTGCCCGCCTTCCTGGAGACCTCCGCGCCCCGCAACCTCCCCTTCTACGAGCGGCTCGGCTTCACCGTC
ACCGCCGACGTCGAGGTGCCCGAAGGACCGCGCACCTGGTGCATGACCCGCAAGCCCGGTGCCTGACGCC
CGCCCCACGACCCGCAGCGCCCGACCGAAAGGAGCGCACGACCCCATGACGGATCTTTTCCGCTGCATAA
CCCTGCTTCGGGGTCATTATAGCGATTTTTTCGGTATATCCATCCTTTCTCGCACGATATACAGGATTTT
GCCAAAGGGTTCGTGTAGACTTTCCTTGGTGTATCCAACGGCGTCAGCCGGGCAGGATAGGTGAAGTAGG
CCCACCCGCGAGCGGGTGTTCCTTCTTCACTGTCCCTTATTCGCACCTGGCGGTGCTCAACGGGAATCCT
GCTCTGCGAGGCTGGCCGGCTACCGCCGGCGTAACAGATGAGGGCAAGCGGATGGCTGATGAAACCAAGC
CAACCAGGAAGGGCAGCCCACCTATCAAGGTGTACTGCCTTCCAGACGAACGAAGAGCGATTGAGGAAAA
GGCGGCGGCGGCCGGCATGAGCCTGTCGGCCTACCTGCTGGCCGTCGGCCAGGGCTACAAAATCACGGGC
GTCGTGGACTATGAGCACGTCCGCGAGCTGGCCCGCATCAATGGCGACCTGGGCCGCCTGGGCGGCCTGC
TGAAACTCTGGCTCACCGACGACCCGCGCACGGCGCGGTTCGGTGATGCCACGATCCTCGCCCTGCTGGC
GAAGATCGAAGAGAAGCAGGACGAGCTTGGCAAGGTCATGATGGGCGTGGTCCGCCCGAGGGCAGAGCCA
TGACTTTTTTAGCCGCTAAAACGGCCGGGGGGTGCGCGTGATTGCCAAGCACGTCCCCATGCGCTCCATC
AAGAAGAGCGACTTCGCGGAGCTGGTGAAGTACATCACCGACGAGCAAGGCAAGACCGATGATAGCTTGC
ATGCCTGCAGGTCGACTCTAGATTTCTGTGCGTGTCTATCTGCGTGACTATCGCGCCGGACCCCGCTTGA
AGATGCCGTCCATGACCACAGCGCCGGTCTGGATGACGGGCCGGATCTGCTTCCGGTAGACCTCCTCAGT
CACGGCCGTACCGGAGTGTCCGACGAGCCGGGAGATCTCCTCCAGCGGGACGCCGCGGTCGGACAGCAGG
GACACGAAGCTGTGCCTCAGCTCCCTCGGTGTCCACTCGTCGGCGTTGATCCCGTTGGCATCCTTGAGCG
CCTGGCGGAAGGCGCGCCGGACGTTAGTCGCGTCGAGCGGCTTGCCAACGGCCGACGAGAAGACCAGGCC
GTGTTCCTCCCACTTGTCACCGGCGGCGAGCCGTTCCCAGCCCTGGTCCTCAAAGTGCTGCCAGAGGACC
TCCACGCAACGCGCCGGCAGGGCGAGCGTTCGCCGAGACTTCCGGGTTTTCGTGTCCCCACCGCGCCGGA
CCGAGCGCCAGACGGCGATGTGCGGAGGCTGCGGCGGCTCAACGTCCGGACTTCCCTTGAGGAAGACGTG
GTCCCAGGTCAGCGCCCGCAGCTCCTCGGTGCGCGCACCGGTCAGCAGGGCGACGACGATGTAGGCGTGC
ATCGACGTGCCCTCGGCAGCATTCAGCACCGCCTCGGCCTGGGCGAAGGTGAGCGCCTTGGACGGCCGGC
CAGGCTGGCCCTGGGGCACAGAGCACAGCTCCACCACGTTGCGCTTCACCTTGTCACGCGCCATGGCCCG
CTTGACCGCCCGGTTCAGGCAGGAGTGGACCGCCTGAAGGCTGCGCGTGCTCAGAGTCTGAGCCTTGGCG
GCCAGCCAGCGGTCGACGTCCTCTGCGCTGAGGTCACGCAGCTTCCGGGCACCCAAACCCGGTATGACGT
GCTTCTGGCTTAGGTGGGTGCAGTTCTCGACGGTGCGCTGGTCACGGCCAGCGAGACCGTAGGCAAGCCA
GTCGTTCACCGCGTCGGCGACGGTGTACCCCGTGGGTGCGATCGCGAGACCGTCTTCGTGGTCACGCAGA
ACCTCTTTGAGCTTGTTCTTGGCCTCCGTCTTGGTCTTGCCACTCCCCCGCTTGACGATCCGCTTACCGC
TCGGATCGAAGCCGAGGTTCGCCGTGGCGATCCAGCGCTGTCTCTTCTCGTCCCAGTGGAGGCCGCCGTC
ACCCCGGCTACGTCGCTTGGCCATCAGATGGCCTCTCCCAACTGGTCCTGAATGAAGTCGCGTACGGCGT
CGGTGGGTACTCGACGCGCTCCGTCGATCTTGATGGAGGCAAGGCGGCGGGTGCGGATGAGGTCGTAGAC
CTTGCTGCGTCCAACCTTCAGCCGCGCCATGACTTCCGGCACGGTCAGCAGCTCTGGAGTGACGGTGGTC
ATGGTACCTTCCTCCCGAATTCCATGGTCTGTTTCCTGTGTGAAATTGTTATCCGCTCACAATTCCACAC
ATTATACGAGCCGGATGATTAATTGTCAACAGCTCATTTCAGAATATCGTCCATTCCGACAGCATCGCCA
GTCACTATGGCGTGCTGCTAGCGCTATATGCGTTGATGCAATTTCTATGCGCACCCGTTCTCGGAGCACT
GTCCGACCGCTTTGGCCGCCGCCCAGTCCTGCTCGCTTCGCTACTTGGAGCCACTATCGACTACGCGATC
ATGGCGACCACACCCGTCCTGTGGATCTAGAATTCGAGCTCGGTACCCGGGGATCTGCAGCCAAGCTTGC
ATGCCTGCAGGTCGACTCTAGAGGATCCCCGGGTACCAGCCCGACCCGAGCACGCGCCGGCACGCCTGGT
CGATGTCGGACCGGAGTTCGAGGTACGCGGCTTGCAGGTCCAGGAAGGGGACGTCCATGCGAGTGTCCGT
TCGAGTGGCGGCTTGCGCCCGATGCTAGTCGCGGTTGATCGGCGATCGCAGGTGCACGCGGTCGATCTTG
ACGGCTGGCGAGAGGTGCGGGGAGGATCTGACCGACGCGGTCCACACGTGGCACCGCGATGCTGTTGTGG
GCTGGACAATCGTGCCGGTTGGTAGGATCCAGCGGTGAGCAGTTCGGACGAGCAGCCGCGCCCGCGTCGC
CGCAACCAGGATCGGCAGCACCCCAACCAGAACCGGCCGGTGCTGGGCCGTACCGAGCGGGACCGCAACC
GGCGCCAGTTCGGGCAGAACTTCCTCCGCGACCGCAAGACCATCGCGCGCATCGCCGAGACAGCCGAGCT
GCGGCCCGATCTGCCGGTGCTGGAAGCCGGCCCCGGCGAAGGGCTGCTCACCAGGGAACTCGCCGACCGC
GCGCGTCAGGTGACGTCGTACGAGATCGACCCCCGGCTGGCGAAGTCGTTGCGGGAGAAGCTTTCCGGCC
ACCCGAACATCGAAGTCGTCAACGCCGACTTCCTCACCGCCGAACCGCCGCCCGAGCCGTTCGCCTTCGT
CGGCGCGATCCCCTACGGCATCACCTCGGCGATCGTGGACTGGTGCCTGGAGGCGCCGACGATCGAGACG
GCGACGATGGTCACGCAGCTGGAGTTCGCCCGGAAGCGGACCGGCGATTACGGCCGCTGGAGCCGCCTCA
CGGTGATGACCTGGCCGCTGTTCGAGTGGGAGTTCGTCGAGAAGGTCGACCGCCGGCTGTTCAAGCCGGT
GCCCAAGGTCGACTCGGCGATCATGCGGCTGCGCAGGCGCGCCGAACCGCTGCTGGAAGGCGCGGCGCTC
GAACGCTACGAGTCGATGGTCGAGCTGTGCTTCACCGGCGTCGGCGGCAACATCCAGGCGTCGCTTCTGC
GCAAGTACCCGAGGCGCCGCGTCGAGGCGGCGCTCGACCACGCGGGGGTCGGGGGCGGCGCCGTGGTCGC
CTACGTCCGGCCGGAGCAGTGGCTCCGGCTGTTCGAGCGGCTGGATCAGAAGAACGAACCGAGGGGTGGG
CAGCCCCAGCGGGGCAGGCGAACCGGCGGACGGGACCACGGGGACCGGCGAACCGGCGGGCAGGATCGCG
GCGATCGGCGAACCGGCGGCCGCGACCACAGGGACCGGCAAGCCAGCGGCCACGGCGATCGTCGCAGCAG
CGGACGCAATCGCGACGACGGACGAACCGGCGAGCGCGAGCAGGGGGACCAAGGCGGGCGGCGGGGGCCG
TCCGGGGGTGGACGGACCGGCGGACGTCCAGGGCGACGCGGCGGACCCGGGCAGCGGTAGTCCCCGGCAC
GCGGAACGGGGCAGGCCGTCGAGCGGCCTGCCCCGTTCTGTCGAGAGGAATCAGAGGTTGATGTCGGCCC
GGAGGTCGATGTCGCGCGACGACGAGCCGATCTCCACCGCTCGCTTGCCGCCCCCGAGCTTCCAGCCGCC
CGCGGCTTCGTCCCAGTGCTGGAGGGCCCGCTCCGCGACGTGCACCCGGACGCGCTTGGTCT
Features (pLannotate 1.2.2; 21 found; start..end, strand, type, name):
     25..42      -  misc_feature   MCS (fragment): pUC18/19 multiple cloning site
     54..377     +  CDS            tnpA (fragment): TN5P_ECOLX - Also known as tnp. Experimental evidence at protein level: Swiss-Prot protein existence level 1. Mediates transposition of transposon Tn5 by a 'cut and paste' mechanism. First, the monomeric transposase binds the 19 bp inverted DNA repeats flanking the transposon. Then, dimerization of the DNA- bound transposase creates a synaptic DNA complex. After nicking of the first DNA strand, excision of the transposon proceeds through a series of intermediates. The transposase then mediates the insertion of the transposon at a new site by strand transfer. The activity of the wild- type tran
    419..1210    +  CDS            neo: KKA2_KLEPN - Also known as kan, nptII. Experimental evidence at protein level: Swiss-Prot protein existence level 1. Resistance to kanamycin, neomycin, paromomycin, ribostamycin, butirosin and gentamicin B. From Klebsiella pneumoniae.
   1234..1557    +  CDS            ble (fragment): BLE_KLEPN - Experimental evidence at protein level: Swiss-Prot protein existence level 1. Binding protein with a strong affinity to the bleomycin family of antibiotics. Binds to CL990; an antimitotic-antibiotic compound. From Klebsiella pneumoniae.
   1556..1658    +  misc_feature   bom (fragment): basis of mobility region from pBR322
   1844..2432    -  rep_origin     ori: high-copy-number ColE1/pMB1/pBR322/pUC origin of replication
   5500..5695    +  CDS            GmR (fragment): gentamycin acetyltransferase; aacC1; confers resistance to gentamycin
   5767..6366    +  CDS            PuroR: puromycin N-acetyltransferase; pac from Streptomyces alboniger; confers resistance to puromycin
   6560..6669    +  oriT           oriT: incP origin of transfer
   6702..7073    +  CDS            traJ: oriT-recognizing protein; traJ
   7111..7200    +  CDS            traI (fragment): TRAI6_ECOLX - Experimental evidence at protein level: Swiss-Prot protein existence level 1. The initiation process of transfer DNA synthesis requires the interaction of at least three plasmid-specific components (TraH, I, and J) at the transfer origin resulting in the assembly of a specialised nucleoprotein complex - the relaxosome. Site- and strand-specific cleavage at the transfer origin is dependent on TraI and TraJ. From Escherichia coli.
   7204..7232    -  misc_feature   MCS (fragment): pUC18/19 multiple cloning site
   7261..8424    -  CDS            int: INTR_STRAM - Protein inferred from homology: Swiss-Prot protein existence level 3. Required for integration of pSAM2. From Streptomyces ambofaciens.
   8427..8612    -  CDS            xis: VXIS_STRAM - Protein predicted: Swiss-Prot protein existence level 4. From Streptomyces ambofaciens.
   8656..8672    -  protein_bind   lac operator: The lac repressor binds to the lac operator to inhibit transcription in E. coli. This inhibition can be relieved by adding lactose or isopropyl-β-D-thiogalactopyranoside (IPTG). lac repressor encoded by lacI
   8680..8709    -  promoter       trc promoter: strong E. coli promoter; hybrid between the trp and lac UV5 promoters
   8724..8917    +  CDS            TcR (fragment): tetracycline efflux protein; tet; confers resistance to tetracycline
   8920..8945    +  misc_feature   MCS (fragment): pUC18/19 multiple cloning site
   8953..8997    -  misc_feature   MCS (fragment): pUC18/19 multiple cloning site
   8993..9088    -  CDS            eryC1 (fragment): ERBS_SACEN - Also known as eryCI. Protein inferred from homology: Swiss-Prot protein existence level 3. Sensor protein that transfers the signal of environmental stimuli to the regulatory region of target genes to activate or repress transcription of erythromycin biosynthesis genes. From Saccharopolyspora erythraea (strain ATCC 11635 / DSM 40517 / JCM 4748 / NBRC 13426 / NCIMB 8594 / NRRL 2338).
   9278..10417   +  CDS            ermE: ERME_SACEN - Experimental evidence at protein level: Swiss-Prot protein existence level 1. This protein produces a dimethylation of the adenine residue at position 2085 in 23S rRNA, resulting in reduced affinity between ribosomes and macrolide-lincosamide-streptogramin B antibiotics. From Saccharopolyspora erythraea (strain ATCC 11635 / DSM 40517 / JCM 4748 / NBRC 13426 / NCIMB 8594 / NRRL 2338).
