[The description below was written by a language model from this plasmid's Addgene catalogue record and pLannotate feature annotations shown in this document.]
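Description:
pEA01 is an E. coli–Amycolatopsis shuttle plasmid of about 10.6 kb, built on the pRL60 cloning vector with the backbone's amylase gene deleted. It was designed to bring the pSAM2 site-specific excision system into Amycolatopsis species. In E. coli it replicates at high copy from a ColE1/pUC-type origin and is selected with kanamycin through the Tn5-derived neo (nptII) gene. The annotation also picks up neighbouring Tn5 remnants, namely partial tnpA and ble sequences. Three markers are available for selection in the actinomycete host: neo, the ermE rRNA methylase gene from Saccharopolyspora erythraea (erythromycin resistance), and the pac puromycin N-acetyltransferase gene from Streptomyces alboniger. The choice among them depends on the natural resistances of the recipient strain. A stretch of roughly 3 kb between the ColE1 origin and the pac region carries no annotated features. The Amycolatopsis replication functions are not identified in the feature table and may lie within this stretch.

The functional payload is the xis–int pair from the Streptomyces ambofaciens integrative element pSAM2, which encodes the excisionase and the integrase. The two genes sit in tandem downstream of a trc promoter with an adjacent lac operator. Expressed together, these proteins catalyse recombination between pSAM2 attachment sites, so a resistance cassette flanked by such sites and previously inserted in the chromosome can be removed. An incP (RP4) oriT with the adjacent traJ gene and a traI fragment allows the plasmid to be mobilised by conjugation from a suitable E. coli donor. The record notes that pEA01 is unstable in Amycolatopsis without selection. This lets the plasmid be lost once excision has occurred, supporting marker-free genome engineering.
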