Addgene plasmid #170766: pEA01
Purpose: Utilisation of pSAM2 excision tool in Amycolatopsis spp
Depositing lab: Jean-Luc Pernodet. Depositing organization: CNRS UMR 9198, institut de biologie intégrative de la cellule recherche. Publication: Marker-Free Genome Engineering in Amycolatopsis Using the pSAM2 Site-Specific Recombination System. Santos LDF, Caraty-Philippe L, Darbon E, Pernodet JL. Microorganisms. 2022 Apr 16;10(4). pii: microorganisms10040828. doi: 10.3390/microorganisms10040828. PubMed 35456877.
Backbone
  Vector backbone: pRL60
  Backbone manufacturer: Lal R. et al. 1998. Development of an improved cloning vector and transformation system in Amycolatopsis mediterranei
  Backbone size w/o insert (bp): 10200
  Total vector size (bp): 10632
  Modifications to backbone: deletion of amylase gene
  Vector type: Bacterial Expression
  Selectable markers: Puromycin ; Kanamycin, Erythromycin
Growth in bacteria
  Bacterial resistance: Kanamycin, 50 μg/mL
  Growth temperature: 37°C
  Growth strain: DH5alpha
  Growth instructions: Grow E. coli strains in presence of Kanamycin at 37°C In Amycolatopsis, pEA01 is unstable in the absence of a selection pressure. Grow the strain at optimal temperature in the presence of one of the three antibiotics: Erythromycin, Kanamycin or Puromycin, depending on the natural resistance of the host strain.
  Copy number: High Copy
Gene/Insert 1
  Gene/Insert name: xis, int (alt name: pSAM2 excisionase, pSAM2 integrase)
  Species: Streptomyces ambofaciens
  Insert size (bp): 1356
  GenBank ID: CP012382.1
  Promoter: trcp
  Cloning method: Unknown
  Sequencing primers: 5′ GAGAACGGGTGCGCATAGAA
Gene/Insert 2
  Gene/Insert name: oriT (alt names: origin of transfer; incP origin of transfer)
  Species: Synthetic; incP origin of transfer from RP4 plasmid
  Insert size (bp): 110
  Cloning method: Unknown
  Sequencing primers: 5′ GCTGGTGAAGTACATCACCGAC
Gene/Insert 3
  Gene/Insert name: pac (alt names: puromycin resistance gene; puromycin N-acetyltransferase)
  Species: Streptomyces alboniger
  Insert size (bp): 600
  GenBank ID: CP023695.1
  Cloning method: Unknown
  Sequencing primers: 5′ TTGCCACCGCGCTCATCAATC
Terms and licenses: Academic/Nonprofit Terms; Industry Terms: Not Available to Industry
How to cite: pEA01 was a gift from Jean-Luc Pernodet (Addgene plasmid # 170766 ; http://n2t.net/addgene:170766 ; RRID:Addgene_170766)
